>Addgene plasmid #176954 | APP_pcDNA6.2/EmGFP-Bsd | addgene full sequence | sequence record 349707 | Addgene NGS Result
GTGATGCGGTTTTGGCAGTACATCAATGGGCGTGGATAGCGGTTTGACTCACGGGGATTTCCAAGTCTCC
ACCCCATTGACGTCAATGGGAGTTTGTTTTGGCACCAAAATCAACGGGACTTTCCAAAATGTCGTAACAA
CTCCGCCCCATTGACGCAAATGGGCGGTAGGCGTGTACGGTGGGAGGTCTATATAAGCAGAGCTCTCTGG
CTAACTAGAGAACCCACTGCTTACTGGCTTATCGAAATTAATACGACTCACTATAGGGAGACCCAAGCTG
GCTAGTTAAGCTATCAACAAGTTTGTACAAAAAAGCAGGCTCCACCATGCTGCCCGGTTTGGCACTGCTC
CTGCTGGCCGCCTGGACGGCTCGGGCGCTGGAGGTACCC
[315 nt withheld, positions 390-704]
CTTCTCGTTCCTGACAAGTGCAAATTCTTACACCAGGAGAGGATGGATGTTTGCGAAACTCATCTTCACT
GGCACACCGTCGCCAAAGAGACATGCAGTGAGAAGAGTACCAACTTGCATGACTACGGCATGTTGCTGCC
CTGCGGAATTGACAAGTTCCGAGGGGTAGAGTTTGTGTGTTGCCCACTGGCTGAAGAAAGTGACAATGTG
GATTCTGCTGATGCGGAGGAGGATGACTCGGATGTCTGGTGGGGCGGAGCAGACACAGACTATGCAGATG
GGAGTGAAGACAAAGTAGTAGAAGTAGCAGAGGAGGAAGAAGTGGCTGAGGTGGAAGAAGAAGAAGCCGA
TGATGACGAGGACGATGAGGATGGTGATGAGGTAGAGGAAGAGGCTGAGGAACCCTACGAAGAAGCCACA
GAGAGAACCACCAGCATTGCCACCACCACCACCACCACCACAGAGTCTGTGGAAGAGGTGGTTCGAGAGG
TGTGCTCTGAACAAGCCGAGACGGGGCCGTGCCGAGCAATGATCTCCCGCTGGTACTTTGATGTGACTGA
AGGGAAGTGTGCCCCATTCTTTTACGGCGGATGTGGCGGCAACCGGAACAACTTTGACACAGAAGAGTAC
TGCATGGCCGTGTGTGGCAGCGCCATTCCTACAACAGCAGCCAGTACCCCTGATGCCGTTGACAAGTATC
TCGAGACACCTGGGGATGAGAATGAA
[540 nt withheld, positions 1431-1970]
AAAGAGCAAAACTATTCAGATGACGTCTTGGCCAACATGATTAGTGAACCAAGGATCAGTTACGGAAACG
ATGCTCTCATGCCATCTTTGACCGAAACGAAAACCACCGTGGAGCTCCTTCCCGTGAATGGAGAGTTCAG
CCTGGACGATCTCCAGCCGTGGCATTCTTTTGGGGCTGACTCTGTGCCAGCCAACACAGAAAACGAAGTT
GAGCCTGTTGATGCCCGCCCTGCTGCCGACCGAGGACTGACCACTCGACCAGGTTCTGGGTTGACAAATA
TCAAGACGGAGGAGATCTCTGAAGTGAAGATG
[126 nt withheld, positions 2283-2408]
ACAGTGATCGTCATCACCTTGGTGATGCTGAAGAAGAAACAGTACACATCCATTCATCATGGTGTGGTGG
AGGTTGACGCCGCTGTCACCCCAGAGGAGCGCCACCTGTCCAAGATGCAGCAGAACGGCTACGAAAATCC
AACCTACAAGTTCTTTGAGCAGATGCAGAACTGAATCCACCCAGCTTTCTTGTACAAAGTGGTTGATCTA
GAGGGCCCGCGGTTCGAAGGTAAGCCTATCCCTAACCCTCTCCTCGGTCTCGATTCTACGCGTACCGGTT
AGTAATGAGTTTAAACGGGGGAGGCTAACTGAAACACGGAAGGAGACAATACCGGAAGGAACCCGCGCTA
TGACGGCAATAAAAAGACAGAATAAAACGCACGGGTGTTGGGTCGTTTGTTCATAAACGCGGGGTTCGGT
CCCAGGGCTGGCACTCTGTCGATACCCCACCGAGACCCCATTGGGGCCAATACGCCCGCGTTTCTTCCTT
TTCCCCACCCCACCCCCCAAGTTCGGGTGAAGGCCCAGGGCTCGCAGCCAACGTCGGGGCGGCAGGCCCT
GCCATAGCAGATCTGCGCAGCTGGGGCTCTAGGGGGTATCCCC
[124 nt withheld, positions 3012-3135]
C
[91 nt withheld, positions 3137-3227]
A
[49 nt withheld, positions 3229-3277]
CCTTTGACGTTGGAGTCCACGTTCTTT
[37 nt withheld, positions 3305-3341]
ACCCTATCTCGGTCTATTCTTTTGATTTATAAGGGATTTTGCCGATTTCGGCCTATTGGTTAAAAAATGA
GCTGATTTAACAAAAATTTAACGCGAATTATCCTCGAGCTACCGGGTAGGGGAGGCGCTTTTCCCAAGGC
AGTCTGGAGCATGCGCTTTAGCAGCCCCGCTGGGCACTTGGCGCTACACAAGTGGCCTCTGGCCTCGCAC
ACATTCCACATCCACCGGTAGGCGCCAACCGGCTCCGTTCTTTGGTGGCCCCTTCGCGCCACCTTCTACT
CCTCCCCTAGTCAGGAAGTTCCCCCCCGCCCCGCAGCTCGCGTCGTGCAGGACGTGACAAATGGAAGTAG
CACGTCTCACTAGTCTCGTGCAGATGGACAGCACCGCTGAGCAATGGAAGCGGGTAGGCCTTTGGGGCAG
CGGCCAATAGCAGCTTTGCTCCTTCGCTTTCTGGGCTCAGAGGCTGGGAAGGGGTGGGTCCGGGGGCGGG
CTCAGGGGCGGGCTCAGGGGCGGGGCGGGCGCCCGAAGGTCCTCCGGAGGCCCGGCATTCTGCACGCTTC
AAAAGCGCACGTCTGCCGCGCTGTTCTCCTCTTCCTCATCTCCGGGCCTTTCGACTCTAGACACGTGTTG
ACAATTAATCATCGGCATAGTATATCGGCATAGTATAATACGACAAGGTGAGGAACTAAACCATGGTGAG
CAAGGGCGAGGAGCTGTTCACCGGGGTGGTGCCCATCCTGGTCGAGCTGGACGGCGACGTAAACGGCCAC
AAGTTCAGCGTGTCCGGCGAGGGCGAGGGCGATGCCACCTACGGCAAGCTGACCCTGAAGTTCATCTGCA
CCACCGGCAAGCTGCCCGTGCCCTGGCCCACCCTCGTGACCACCTTCACCTACGGCGTGCAGTGCTTCGC
CCGCTACCCCGACCACATGAAGCAGCACGACTTCTTCAAGTCCGCCATGCCCGAAGGCTACGTCCAGGAG
CGCACCATCTTCTTCAAGGACGACGGCAACTACAAGACCCGCGCCGAGGTGAAGTTCGAGGGCGACACCC
TGGTGAACCGCATCGAGCTGAAGGGCATCGACTTCAAGGAGGACGGCAACATCCTGGGGCACAAGCTGGA
GTACAACTACAACAGCCACAAGGTCTATATCACCGCCGACAAGCAGAAGAACGGCATCAAGGTGAACTTC
AAGACCCGCCACAACATCGAGGACGGCAGCGTGCAGCTCGCCGACCACTACCAGCAGAACACCCCCATCG
GCGACGGCCCCGTGCTGCTGCCCGACAACCACTACCTGAGCACCCAGTCCGCCCTGAGCAAAGACCCCAA
CGAGAAGCGCGATCACATGGTCCTGCTGGAGTTCGTGACCGCCGCCGGGATCACTCTCGGCATGGACGAG
CTGTACAAGGCCAAGCCTTTGTCTCAAGAAGAATCCACCCTCATTGAAAGAGCAACGGCTACAATCAACA
GCATCCCCATCTCTGAAGACTACAGCGTCGCCAGCGCAGCTCTCTCTAGCGACGGCCGCATCTTCACTGG
TGTCAATGTATATCATTTTACTGGGGGACCTTGTGCAGAACTCGTGGTGCTGGGCACTGCTGCTGCTGCG
GCAGCTGGCAACCTGACTTGTATCGTCGCGATCGGAAATGAGAACAGGGGCATCTTGAGCCCCTGCGGAC
GGTGCCGACAGGTGCTTCTCGATCTGCATCCTGGGATCAAAGCCATAGTGAAGGACAGTGATGGACAGCC
GACGGCAGTTGGGATTCGTGAATTGCTGCCCTCTGGTTATGTGTGGGAGGGCTAAGCACTTCGTGGCCGA
GGAGCAGGACTGACACGTGCTACGAGATTTCGATTCCACCGCCGCCTTCTATGAAAGGTTGGGCTTCGGA
ATCGTTTTCCGGGACGCCGGCTGGATGATCCTCCAGCGCGGGGATCTCATGCTGGAGTTCTTCGCCCACC
CCAACTTGTTTATTGCAGCTTATAATGGTTACAAATAAAGCAATAGCATCACAAATTTCACAAATAAAGC
ATTTTTTTCACTGCATTCTAGTTGTGGTTTGTCCAAACTCATCAATGTATCTTATCATGTCTGTATACCG
TCGACCTCTAGCTAGAGCTTGGCGTAATCATGGTCATAGCTGTTTCCTGTGTGAAATTGTTATCCGCTCA
CAATTCCACACAACATACGAGCCGGAAGCATAAAGTGTAAAGCCTGGGGTGCCTAATGAGTGAGCTAACT
CACATTAATTGCGTTGCGCTCACTGCCCGCTTTCCAGTCGGGAAACCTGTCGTGCCAGCTGCATTAATGA
ATCGGCCAACGCGCGGGGAGAGGCGGTTTGCGTATTGGGCGCTCTTCCGCTTCCTCGCTCACTGACTCGC
TGCGCTCGGTCGTTCGGCTGCGGCGAGCGGTATCAGCTCACTCAAAGGCGGTAATACGGTTATCCACAGA
ATCAGGGGATAACGCAGGAAAGAACATGTGAGCAAAAGGCCAGCAAAAGGCCAGGAACCGTAAAAAGGCC
GCGTTGCTGGCGTTTTTCCATAGGCTCCGCCCCCCTGACGAGCATCACAAAAATCGACGCTCAAGTCAGA
GGTGGCGAAACCCGACAGGACTATAAAGATACCAGGCGTTTCCCCCTGGAAGCTCCCTCGTGCGCTCTCC
TGTTCCGACCCTGCCGCTTACCGGATACCTGTCCGCCTTTCTCCCTTCGGGAAGCGTGGCGCTTTCTCAT
AGCTCACGCTGTAGGTATCTCAGTTCGGTGTAGGTCGTTCGCTCCAAGCTGGGCTGTGTGCACGAACCCC
CCGTTCAGCCCGACCGCTGCGCCTTATCCGGTAACTATCGTCTTGAGTCCAACCCGGTAAGACACGACTT
ATCGCCACTGGCAGCAGCCACTGGTAACAGGATTAGCAGAGCGAGGTATGTAGGCGGTGCTACAGAGTTC
TTGAAGTGGTGGCCTAACTACGGCTACACTAGAAGAACAGTATTTGGTATCTGCGCTCTGCTGAAGCCAG
TTACCTTCGGAAAAAGAGTTGGTAGCTCTTGATCCGGCAAACAAACCACCGCTGGTAGCGGTGGTTTTTT
TGTTTGCAAGCAGCAGATTACGCGCAGAAAAAAAGGATCTCAAGAAGATCCTTTGATCTTTTCTACGGGG
TCTGACGCTCAGTGGAACGAAAACTCACGTTAAGGGATTTTGGTCATGAGATTATCAAAAAGGATCTTCA
CCTAGATCCTTTTAAATTAAAAATGAAGTTTTAAATCAATCTAAAGTATATATGAGTAAACTTGGTCTGA
CAGTTACCAATGCTTAATCAGTGAGGCACCTATCTCAGCGATCTGTCTATTTCGTTCATCCATAGTTGCC
TGACTCCCCGTCGTGTAGATAACTACGATACGGGAGGGCTTACCATCTGGCCCCAGTGCTGCAATGATAC
CGCGAGACCCACGCTCACCGGCTCCAGATTTATCAGCAATAAACCAGCCAGCCGGAAGGGCCGAGCGCAG
AAGTGGTCCTGCAACTTTATCCGCCTCCATCCAGTCTATTAATTGTTGCCGGGAAGCTAGAGTAAGTAGT
TCGCCAGTTAATAGTTTGCGCAACGTTGTTGCCATTGCTACAGGCATCGTGGTGTCACGCTCGTCGTTTG
GTATGGCTTCATTCAGCTTCGGTTCCCAACGATCAAGGCGAGTTACATGATCCCCCATGTTGTGCAAAAA
AGCGGTTAGCTCCTTCGGTCCTCCGATCGTTGTCAGAAGTAAGTTGGCCGCAGTGTTATCACTCATGGTT
ATGGCAGCACTGCATAATTCTCTTACTGTCATGCCATCCGTAAGATGCTTTTCTGTGACTGGTGAGTACT
CAACCAAGTCATTCTGAGAATAGTGTATGCGGCGACCGAGTTGCTCTTGCCCGGCGTCAATACGGGATAA
TACCGCGCCACATAGCAGAACTTTAAAAGTGCTCATCATTGGAAAACGTTCTTCGGGGCGAAAACTCTCA
AGGATCTTACCGCTGTTGAGATCCAGTTCGATGTAACCCACTCGTGCACCCAACTGATCTTCAGCATCTT
TTACTTTCACCAGCGTTTCTGGGTGAGCAAAAACAGGAAGGCAAAATGCCGCAAAAAAGGGAATAAGGGC
GACACGGAAATGTTGAATACTCATACTCTTCCTTTTTCAATATTATTGAAGCATTTATCAGGGTTATTGT
CTCATGAGCGGATACATATTTGAATGTATTTAGAAAAATAAACAAATAGGGGTTCCGCGCACATTTCCCC
GAAAAGTGCCACCTGACGTCGACGGATCGGGAGATCTCCCGATCCCCTATGGTGCACTCTCAGTACAATC
TGCTCTGATGCCGCATAGTTAAGCCAGTATCTGCTCCCTGCTTGTGTGTTGGAGGTCGCTGAGTAGTGCG
CGAGCAAAATTTAAGCTACAACAAGGCAAGGCTTGACCGACAATTGCATGAAGAATCTGCTTAGGGTTAG
GCGTTTTGCGCTGCTTCGCGATGTACGGGCCAGATATACGCGTTGACATTGATTATTGACTAGTTATTAA
TAGTAATCAATTACGGGGTCATTAGTTCATAGCCCATATATGGAGTTCCGCGTTACATAACTTACGGTAA
ATGGCCCGCCTGGCTGACCGCCCAACGACCCCCGCCCATTGACGTCAATAATGACGTATGTTCCCATAGT
AACGCCAATAGGGACTTTCCATTGACGTCAATGGGTGGAGTATTTACGGTAAACTGCCCACTTGGCAGTA
CATCAAGTGTATCATATGCCAAGTACGCCCCCTATTGACGTCAATGACGGTAAATGGCCCGCCTGGCATT
ATGCCCAGTACATGACCTTATGGGACTTTCCTACTTGGCAGTACATCTACGTATTAGTCATCGCTATTAC
CATG
Features (pLannotate 1.2.2; 26 found; start..end, strand, type, name):
      1..204     +  promoter       CMV promoter: human cytomegalovirus (CMV) immediate early promoter
    200..233     +  LTR            5' LTR (truncated) (fragment): truncated 5' long terminal repeat (LTR) from HIV-1
    249..267     +  promoter       T7 promoter: promoter for bacteriophage T7 RNA polymerase
    297..321     +  protein_bind   attB1: mutant version of attB; recombination site for the Gateway® BP reaction BP Clonase™
    327..2579    +  CDS            APP (sequence partly withheld): A4_HUMAN - Also known as A4, AD1. Experimental evidence at protein level: Swiss-Prot protein existence level 1. N-APP binds TNFRSF21 triggering caspase activation and degeneration of both neuronal cell bodies (via caspase-3) and axons (via caspase-6). From Homo sapiens (Human).
   2587..2611    -  protein_bind   attB2: mutant version of attB; recombination site for the Gateway® BP reaction BP Clonase™
   2637..2678    +  CDS            V5 tag: epitope tag from simian virus 5
   2762..2810    +  polyA_signal   HSV TK poly(A) signal: herpes simplex virus thymidine kinase polyadenylation signal (Cole and Stacy, 1985)
   2901..2917    -  polyA_signal   bGH poly(A) signal (fragment): bovine growth hormone polyadenylation signal
   3012..3440    +  rep_origin     f1 ori (sequence partly withheld): f1 bacteriophage origin of replication; arrow indicates direction of (+) strand synthesis
   3455..3954    +  promoter       PGK promoter: mouse phosphoglycerate kinase 1 promoter
   3968..4015    +  promoter       EM7 promoter: synthetic bacterial promoter&nbsp
   4034..4750    +  CDS            Emerald: Emerald is a basic (constitutively fluorescent) green fluorescent protein published in 1998, derived from Aequorea victoria. It is reported to be a very rapidly-maturing weak dimer.
   4750..5146    +  CDS            BSD (fragment): blasticidin S deaminase; Aspergillus terreus BSD; confers resistance to blasticidin
   5147..5174    +  CDS            BleoR (fragment): antibiotic-binding protein; Sh ble from Streptoalloteichus hindustanus; confers resistance to bleomycin, phleomycin, and Zeocin™
   5184..5309    +  CDS            ble (fragment): BLE_KLEPN - Experimental evidence at protein level: Swiss-Prot protein existence level 1. Binding protein with a strong affinity to the bleomycin family of antibiotics. Binds to CL990; an antimitotic-antibiotic compound. From Klebsiella pneumoniae.
   5304..5425    +  polyA_signal   SV40 poly(A) signal: SV40 polyadenylation signal
   5498..5514    -  protein_bind   lac operator: The lac repressor binds to the lac operator to inhibit transcription in E. coli. This inhibition can be relieved by adding lactose or isopropyl-β-D-thiogalactopyranoside (IPTG). lac repressor encoded by lacI
   5522..5552    -  promoter       lac promoter: promoter for the E. coli lac operon
   5567..5588    -  protein_bind   CAP binding site: CAP binding activates transcription in the presence of cAMP. E. coli catabolite activator protein
   5601..5693    -  CDS            lacI (fragment): lac repressor; lacI; The lac repressor binds to the lac operator to inhibit transcription in E. coli. This inhibition can be relieved by adding lactose or isopropyl-β-D-thiogalactopyranoside (IPTG).
   5876..6464    -  rep_origin     ori: high-copy-number ColE1/pMB1/pBR322/pUC origin of replication
   6635..7495    -  CDS            AmpR: β-lactamase; bla; confers resistance to ampicillin, carbenicillin, and related antibiotics
   7496..7600    -  promoter       AmpR promoter: bla
   7659..7711    -  misc_feature   bom (fragment): basis of mobility region from pBR322
   7866..8245    +  enhancer       CMV enhancer: human cytomegalovirus immediate early enhancer
