[The description below was written by a language model from this plasmid's Addgene catalogue record and pLannotate feature annotations shown in this document.]
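Description:
APP_pcDNA6.2/EmGFP-Bsd is a mammalian expression plasmid of about 8.2 kb, built by Gateway recombination of a human APP (amyloid precursor protein) open reading frame into Invitrogen's pcDNA6.2/EmGFP-Bsd/V5-DEST destination backbone. It is propagated in E. coli as a high-copy plasmid through a ColE1/pUC-type origin with ampicillin selection (AmpR, β-lactamase). It also carries an f1 phage origin, which permits single-stranded DNA production.

The roughly 2.25 kb APP coding sequence sits between attB1 and attB2 sites, the scars of the Gateway reaction. It is transcribed from the CMV immediate-early enhancer/promoter, which spans the numbering origin of the circular sequence. A T7 promoter lies just upstream and serves as a sequencing primer site. A V5 epitope tag and the HSV TK polyadenylation signal follow attB2. The record does not say whether APP reads through into the V5 tag or ends at its own stop codon, so a tagged product should not be assumed.

A second, independent cassette uses the mouse PGK promoter to drive Emerald GFP fused in frame to blasticidin S deaminase, terminated by an SV40 poly(A) signal. This fusion lets transfected cells be identified by green fluorescence and selected with blasticidin. The adjacent bacterial EM7 promoter allows the same marker to be expressed in E. coli. Several short annotated fragments (HIV-1 LTR, bGH poly(A), BleoR/ble, lacI) are most likely backbone remnants or annotation artefacts rather than functional elements.

According to the associated publication, the plasmid belongs to an overexpression screen of chromosome 21 genes that sought modulators of Sonic hedgehog signalling relevant to Down syndrome.
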