Addgene plasmid #176954: APP_pcDNA6.2/EmGFP-Bsd
Purpose: Mammalian expression vector encoding APP and EmGFP-Bsd
Depositing lab: Roger Reeves. Publication: Overexpression screen of chromosome 21 genes reveals modulators of Sonic hedgehog signaling relevant to Down syndrome. Moyer AJ, Fernandez FX, Li Y, Klinedinst DK, Florea LD, Kazuki Y, Oshimura M, Reeves RH. Dis Model Mech. 2023 Apr 1;16(4):dmm049712. doi: 10.1242/dmm.049712. Epub 2023 Apr 13. PubMed 36995257.
Backbone
  Vector backbone: pcDNA6.2/EmGFP-Bsd/V5-DEST
  Backbone manufacturer: Invitrogen (V36620)
  Backbone size w/o insert (bp): 5983
  Vector type: Mammalian Expression
  Selectable markers: EmGFP fused to Blasticidin (bsd)-resistance marker
Growth in bacteria
  Bacterial resistance: Ampicillin, 100 μg/mL
  Growth temperature: 37°C
  Growth strain: DH5alpha
  Copy number: High Copy
Gene/Insert
  Gene/Insert name: APP (alt names: ABPP; APPI)
  Species: H. sapiens (human)
  Insert size (bp): 2256
  Entrez Gene: APP (a.k.a. AAA, ABETA, ABPP, AD1, APPI, CTFgamma, CVAP, PN-II, PN2, alpha-sAPP, preA4)
  Promoter: CMV
  Cloning method: Gateway Cloning
  Sequencing primers: 5′ T7; 3′ V5 reverse
Resource information
  A portion of this plasmid was derived from a plasmid made by: Derived from Addgene #53877
Terms and licenses: Academic/Nonprofit Terms; Industry Terms: Not Available to Industry
Depositor comments: APP (EU832797.1) expressed under the control of CMV promoter and EmGFP-Bsd under the control of PGK
How to cite: APP_pcDNA6.2/EmGFP-Bsd was a gift from Roger Reeves (Addgene plasmid # 176954 ; http://n2t.net/addgene:176954 ; RRID:Addgene_176954)
